Addgene plasmid #228034: pDONR223 Rab25-STOP
Purpose: DONR vector for shuttling Rab25 into DEST vector. Contains a STOP codon.
Depositing lab: Wade Harper. Depositing organization: Harvard Medical School.
Backbone
  Vector backbone: pDONR223
  Vector type: Gateway DONR
Growth in bacteria
  Bacterial resistance: Spectinomycin, 50 μg/mL
  Growth temperature: 37°C
  Growth strain: DH5alpha
  Copy number: High Copy
Gene/Insert
  Gene/Insert name: Rab25 (alt name: Rab11C)
  Species: H. sapiens (human)
  Entrez Gene: RAB25 (a.k.a. CATX-8, RAB11C)
  Cloning method: Gateway Cloning
Terms and licenses: Academic/Nonprofit Terms; Industry Terms: Not Available to Industry
How to cite: pDONR223 Rab25-STOP was a gift from Wade Harper (Addgene plasmid # 228034 ; http://n2t.net/addgene:228034 ; RRID:Addgene_228034)
