[The description below was written by a language model from this plasmid's Addgene catalogue record and pLannotate feature annotations shown in this document.]
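Description:
pDONR223 Rab25-STOP is a Gateway entry clone built on the pDONR223 backbone, carrying the human RAB25 (also known as RAB11C or CATX-8) open reading frame for transfer into destination vectors. It is a small (about 3.4 kb), high-copy bacterial plasmid that replicates from a ColE1/pUC-type origin and is selected with spectinomycin through the aadA aminoglycoside adenylyltransferase gene (SmR). This gene sits downstream of a fragment of the class 1 integron Pc promoter and a remnant of a gentamicin resistance gene. Short lacI and lacZα fragments are annotated as backbone remnants. The rrnB T1 and T2 terminators upstream of the cloning region help insulate the insert from read-through transcription.

The RAB25 coding sequence is flanked by two attL recombination sites, annotated as attL3 on the 5′ side and attL2 on the 3′ side. The first of these may simply be the annotation tool's nearest match rather than a true variant site. These sites allow an LR Clonase reaction to move the ORF directionally into any compatible attR-containing DEST vector. As the name and stated purpose indicate, the insert retains a stop codon, so it suits native or N-terminally tagged expression rather than C-terminal fusions. No eukaryotic promoter or tag is present in the plasmid. The only annotated promoter near the insert is a T7 promoter just outside the 3′ att site, in the reverse orientation. Expression therefore depends on the destination vector chosen. RAB25 encodes a Rab11-family small GTPase linked to apical recycling, transcytosis, epithelial morphogenesis and integrin-dependent invasive migration. The clone serves as a shuttle source for building expression constructs to study these functions.
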