Features (pLannotate 1.2.2; 12 found; start..end, strand, type, name):
      1..589     +  rep_origin     ori: high-copy-number ColE1/pMB1/pBR322/pUC origin of replication
    772..864     +  CDS            lacI (fragment): lac repressor; lacI; The lac repressor binds to the lac operator to inhibit transcription in E. coli. This inhibition can be relieved by adding lactose or isopropyl-β-D-thiogalactopyranoside (IPTG).
    919..946     -  terminator     rrnB T2 terminator: transcription terminator T2 from the E. coli rrnB gene
   1078..1121    +  terminator     rrnB T1 terminator: Escherichia coli rrnB; transcription terminator T1 from the E. coli rrnB gene
   1168..1204    -  CDS            lacZα (fragment): LacZα fragment of β-galactosidase; lacZ fragment
   1221..1316    +  protein_bind   attL3: mutant version of attL; recombination site for the Gateway® LR reaction LR Clonase™
   1319..1957    +  CDS            RAB25: RAB25_HUMAN - Also known as CATX8. Experimental evidence at protein level: Swiss-Prot protein existence level 1. Involved in the regulation of cell survival. Promotes invasive migration of cells in which it functions to localize and maintain integrin alpha-V/beta-1 at the tips of extending pseudopodia (PubMed:17925226). Involved in the regulation of epithelial morphogenesis through the control of CLDN4 expression and localization at tight junctions (By similarity). May selectively regulate the apical recycling pathway. Together with MYO5B regulates transcytosis (By similarity). From Homo sapie
   1963..2061    -  protein_bind   attL2: mutant version of attL; recombination site for the Gateway® LR reaction LR Clonase™
   2079..2097    -  promoter       T7 promoter: promoter for bacteriophage T7 RNA polymerase
   2287..2310    +  promoter       Pc promoter (fragment): intI1 (promoter lies within the coding sequence); class 1 integron promoter
   2486..2542    +  CDS            GmR (fragment): gentamycin acetyltransferase; aacC1; confers resistance to gentamycin
   2549..3340    +  CDS            SmR: aminoglycoside adenylyltransferase (Murphy, 1985); aadA; confers resistance to spectinomycin and streptomycin
>Addgene plasmid #228034 | pDONR223 Rab25-STOP | addgene full sequence | sequence record 450381 | Addgene NGS Result
TTGAGATCCTTTTTTTCTGCGCGTAATCTGCTGCTTGCAAACAAAAAAACCACCGCTACCAGCGGTGGTT
TGTTTGCCGGATCAAGAGCTACCAACTCTTTTTCCGAAGGTAACTGGCTTCAGCAGAGCGCAGATACCAA
ATACTGTTCTTCTAGTGTAGCCGTAGTTAGGCCACCACTTCAAGAACTCTGTAGCACCGCCTACATACCT
CGCTCTGCTAATCCTGTTACCAGTGGCTGCTGCCAGTGGCGATAAGTCGTGTCTTACCGGGTTGGACTCA
AGACGATAGTTACCGGATAAGGCGCAGCGGTCGGGCTGAACGGGGGGTTCGTGCACACAGCCCAGCTTGG
AGCGAACGACCTACACCGAACTGAGATACCTACAGCGTGAGCTATGAGAAAGCGCCACGCTTCCCGAAGG
GAGAAAGGCGGACAGGTATCCGGTAAGCGGCAGGGTCGGAACAGGAGAGCGCACGAGGGAGCTTCCAGGG
GGAAACGCCTGGTATCTTTATAGTCCTGTCGGGTTTCGCCACCTCTGACTTGAGCGTCGATTTTTGTGAT
GCTCGTCAGGGGGGCGGAGCCTATGGAAAAACGCCAGCAACGCGGCCTTTTTACGGTTCCTGGCCTTTTG
CTGGCCTTTTGCTCACATGTTCTTTCCTGCGTTATCCCCTGATTCTGTGGATAACCGTATTACCGCCTTT
GAGTGAGCTGATACCGCTCGCCGCAGCCGAACGACCGAGCGCAGCGAGTCAGTGAGCGAGGAAGCGGAAG
AGCGCCCAATACGCAAACCGCCTCTCCCCGCGCGTTGGCCGATTCATTAATGCAGCTGGCACGACAGGTT
TCCCGACTGGAAAGCGGGCAGTGAGCGCAACGCAATTAATACGCGTACCGCTAGCCAGGAAGAGTTTGTA
GAAACGCAAAAAGGCCATCCGTCAGGATGGCCTTCTGCTTAGTTTGATGCCTGGCAGTTTATGGCGGGCG
TCCTGCCCGCCACCCTCCGGGCCGTTGCTTCACAACGTTCAAATCCGCTCCCGGCGGATTTGTCCTACTC
AGGAGAGCGTTCACCGACAAACAACAGATAAAACGAAAGGCCCAGTCTTCCGACTGAGCCTTTCGTTTTA
TTTGATGCCTGGCAGTTCCCTACTCTCGCGTTAACGCTAGCATGGATGTTTTCCCAGTCACGACGTTGTA
AAACGACGGCCAGTCTTAAGCTCGGGCCCCAAATAATGATTTTATTTTGACTGATAGTGACCTGTTCGTT
GCAACAAATTGATGAGCAATGCTTTTTTATAATGCCAACTTTGTACAAAAAAGTTGGCATGGGGAATGGA
ACTGAGGAAGATTATAACTTTGTCTTCAAGGTGGTGCTGATCGGCGAATCAGGTGTGGGGAAGACCAATC
TACTCTCCCGATTCACGCGCAATGAGTTCAGCCACGACAGCCGCACCACCATCGGGGTTGAGTTCTCCAC
CCGCACTGTGATGTTGGGCACCGCTGCTGTCAAGGCTCAGATCTGGGACACAGCTGGCCTGGAGCGGTAC
CGAGCCATCACCTCGGCGTACTATCGTGGTGCAGTGGGGGCCCTCCTGGTGTTTGACCTAACCAAGCACC
AGACCTATGCTGTGGTGGAGCGATGGCTGAAGGAGCTCTATGACCATGCTGAAGCCACGATCGTCGTCAT
GCTCGTGGGTAACAAAAGTGACCTCAGCCAGGCCCGGGAAGTGCCCACTGAGGAGGCCCGAATGTTCGCT
GAAAACAATGGACTGCTCTTCCTGGAGACCTCAGCCCTGGACTCTACCAATGTTGAGCTAGCCTTTGAGA
CTGTCCTGAAAGAAATCTTTGCGAAGGTGTCCAAGCAGAGACAGAACAGCATCCGGACCAATGCCATCAC
TCTGGGCAGTGCCCAGGCTGGACAGGAGCCTGGCCCTGGGGAGAAGAGGGCCTGTTGCATCAGCCTCTAA
TGCCCAACTTTCTTGTACAAAGTTGGCATTATAAGAAAGCATTGCTTATCAATTTGTTGCAACGAACAGG
TCACTATCAGTCAAAATAAAATCATTATTTGCCATCCAGCTGATATCCCCTATAGTGAGTCGTATTACAT
GGTCATAGCTGTTTCCTGGCAGCTCTGGCCCGTGTCTCAAAATCTCTGATGTTACATTGCACAAGATAAA
AATATATCATCATGCCTCCTCTAGACCAGCCAGGACAGAAATGCCTCGACTTCGCTGCTACCCAAGGTTG
CCGGGTGACGCACACCGTGGAAACGGATGAAGGCACGAACCCAGTGGACATAAGCCTGTTCGGTTCGTAA
GCTGTAATGCAAGTAGCGTATGCGCTCACGCAACTGGTCCAGAACCTTGACCGAACGCAGCGGTGGTAAC
GGCGCAGTGGCGGTTTTCATGGCTTGTTATGACTGTTTTTTTGGGGTACAGTCTATGCCTCGGGCATCCA
AGCAGCAAGCGCGTTACGCCGTGGGTCGATGTTTGATGTTATGGAGCAGCAACGATGTTACGCAGCAGGG
CAGTCGCCCTAAAACAAAGTTAAACATTATGAGGGAAGCGGTGATCGCCGAAGTATCGACTCAACTATCA
GAGGTAGTTGGCGTCATCGAGCGCCATCTCGAACCGACGTTGCTGGCCGTACATTTGTACGGCTCCGCAG
TGGATGGCGGCCTGAAGCCACACAGTGATATTGATTTGCTGGTTACGGTGACCGTAAGGCTTGATGAAAC
AACGCGGCGAGCTTTGATCAACGACCTTTTGGAAACTTCGGCTTCCCCTGGAGAGAGCGAGATTCTCCGC
GCTGTAGAAGTCACCATTGTTGTGCACGACGACATCATTCCGTGGCGTTATCCAGCTAAGCGCGAACTGC
AATTTGGAGAATGGCAGCGCAATGACATTCTTGCAGGTATCTTCGAGCCAGCCACGATCGACATTGATCT
GGCTATCTTGCTGACAAAAGCAAGAGAACATAGCGTTGCCTTGGTAGGTCCAGCGGCGGAGGAACTCTTT
GATCCGGTTCCTGAACAGGATCTATTTGAGGCGCTAAATGAAACCTTAACGCTATGGAACTCGCCGCCCG
ACTGGGCTGGCGATGAGCGAAATGTAGTGCTTACGTTGTCCCGCATTTGGTACAGCGCAGTAACCGGCAA
AATCGCGCCGAAGGATGTCGCTGCCGACTGGGCAATGGAGCGCCTGCCGGCCCAGTATCAGCCCGTCATA
CTTGAAGCTAGACAGGCTTATCTTGGACAAGAAGAAGATCGCTTGGCCTCGCGCGCAGATCAGTTGGAAG
AATTTGTCCACTACGTGAAAGGCGAGATCACCAAGGTAGTCGGCAAATAACCCTCGAGCCACCCATGACC
AAAATCCCTTAACGTGAGTTACGCGTCGTTCCACTGAGCGTCAGACCCCGTAGAAAAGATCAAAGGATCT
TC
