>Addgene plasmid #228034 | pDONR223 Rab25-STOP | depositor partial sequence | sequence record 447460 | Rab25-STOP
ATGGGGAATGGAACTGAGGAAGATTATAACTTTGTCTTCAAGGTGGTGCTGATCGGCGAATCAGGTGTGG
GGAAGACCAATCTACTCTCCCGATTCACGCGCAATGAGTTCAGCCACGACAGCCGCACCACCATCGGGGT
TGAGTTCTCCACCCGCACTGTGATGTTGGGCACCGCTGCTGTCAAGGCTCAGATCTGGGACACAGCTGGC
CTGGAGCGGTACCGAGCCATCACCTCGGCGTACTATCGTGGTGCAGTGGGGGCCCTCCTGGTGTTTGACC
TAACCAAGCACCAGACCTATGCTGTGGTGGAGCGATGGCTGAAGGAGCTCTATGACCATGCTGAAGCCAC
GATCGTCGTCATGCTCGTGGGTAACAAAAGTGACCTCAGCCAGGCCCGGGAAGTGCCCACTGAGGAGGCC
CGAATGTTCGCTGAAAACAATGGACTGCTCTTCCTGGAGACCTCAGCCCTGGACTCTACCAATGTTGAGC
TAGCCTTTGAGACTGTCCTGAAAGAAATCTTTGCGAAGGTGTCCAAGCAGAGACAGAACAGCATCCGGAC
CAATGCCATCACTCTGGGCAGTGCCCAGGCTGGACAGGAGCCTGGCCCTGGGGAGAAGAGGGCCTGTTGC
ATCAGCCTCTAA
